>Addgene plasmid #118575 | pMRE-Tn7-163 | addgene full sequence | sequence record 226444 | Addgene NGS Result
TTACATGGCGATAGCTAGACTGGGCGGTTTTATGGACAGCAAGCGAACCGGAATTGCCAGCTGGGGCGCC
CTCTGGTAAGGTTGGGAAGCCCTGCAAAGTAAACTGGATGGCTTTCTTGCCGCCAAGGATCTGATGGCGC
AGGGGATCAAGATCTGATCAAGAGACAGGATACTAGTGGAGGAAGAAAAAATGGTGAGCAAGGGCGAGGA
GCTGTTCACCGGGGTGGTGCCCATCCTGGTCGAGCTGGACGGCGACGTAAACGGCCACAAGTTCAGCGTG
TCCGGCGAGGGCGAGGGCGATGCCACCTACGGCAAGCTGACCCTGAAGCTGATCTGCACCACCGGCAAGC
TGCCCGTGCCCTGGCCCACCCTCGTGACCACCCTGGGCTACGGCGTGCAGTGCTTCGCCCGCTACCCCGA
CCACATGAAGCAGCACGACTTCTTCAAGTCCGCCATGCCCGAAGGCTACGTCCAGGAGCGCACCATCTTC
TTCAAGGACGACGGCAACTACAAGACCCGCGCCGAGGTGAAGTTCGAGGGCGACACCCTGGTGAACCGCA
TCGAGCTGAAGGGCATCGACTTCAAGGAGGACGGCAACATCCTGGGGCACAAGCTGGAGTACAACTACAA
CAGCCACAACGTCTATATCACCGCCGACAAGCAGAAGAACGGCATCAAGGCCAACTTCAAGATCCGCCAC
AACATCGAGGACGGCGGCGTGCAGCTCGCCGACCACTACCAGCAGAACACCCCCATCGGCGACGGCCCCG
TGCTGCTGCCCGACAACCACTACCTGAGCTACCAGTCCAAGCTGAGCAAAGACCCCAACGAGAAGCGCGA
TCACATGGTCCTGCTGGAGTTCGTGACCGCCGCCGGGATCACTCTCGGCATGGACGAGCTGTACAAGTAA
GTAATTAGCTGAGCTTGGACTCCTGTTGATAGATCCAGTAATGACCTCAGAACTCCATCTGGATTTGTTC
AGAACGCTCGGTTGCCGCCGGGCGTTTTTTATTGGTGAGAATCCAAGCTAGCTTGGCGAGATTTTCAGGA
GCTAAGGAAGCTAAAATGGAGAAAAAAATCACTGGATATACCACCGTTGATATATCCCAATGGCATCGTA
AAGAACATTTTGAGGCATTTCAGTCAGTTGCTCAATGTACCTATAACCAGACCGTTCAGCTGGATATTAC
GGCCTTTTTAAAGACCGTAAAGAAAAATAAGCACAAGTTTTATCCGGCCTTTATTCACATTCTTGCCCGC
CTGATGAATGCTCATCCGGAATTTCGTATGGCAATGAAAGACGGTGAGCTGGTGATATGGGATAGTGTTC
ACCCTTGTTACACCGTTTTCCATGAGCAAACTGAAACGTTTTCATCGCTCTGGAGTGAATACCACGACGA
TTTCCGGCAGTTTCTACACATATATTCGCAAGATGTGGCGTGTTACGGTGAAAACCTGGCCTATTTCCCT
AAAGGGTTTATTGAGAATATGTTTTTCGTCTCAGCCAATCCCTGGGTGAGTTTCACCAGTTTTGATTTAA
ACGTGGCCAATATGGACAACTTCTTCGCCCCCGTTTTCACCATGGGCAAATATTATACGCAAGGCGACAA
GGTGCTGATGCCGCTGGCGATTCAGGTTCATCATGCCGTTTGTGATGGCTTCCATGTCGGCAGAATGCTT
AATGAATTACAACAGTACTGCGATGAGTGGCAGGGCGGGGCGTAATTTTTTTAAGGCAGTTATTGGTGCC
CTTAAACGCCTGGGGTAATGACTCTCTAGCTTGAGGCATCAAATAAAACGAAAGGCTCAGTCGAAAGACT
GGGCCTTTCGTTTTATCTGTTGTTTGTCGGTGAACGCTCTCCTGAGTAGGACAAATCCGCCGCTAGGAGC
TTGCGGCCGCCAGGGGATCTGATTAATTAAAACGTGGCTTACTAGGATCCGATATCATTTAAATCTAGGG
ATAACAGGGTAATACTAGTGTCGACCAACCAGATAAGTGAAATCTAGTTCCAAACTATTTTGTCATTTTT
AATTTTCGTATTAGCTTACGACGCTACACCCAGTTCCCATCTATTTTGTCACTCTTCCCTAAATAATCCT
TAAAAACTCCATTTCCACCCCTCCCAGTTCCCAACTATTTTGTCCGCCCACAGGCTGAAAGCGCTATTTC
TTCCAGAATTGCCATGATTTTTTCCCCACGGGAGGCGTCACTGGCTCCCGTGTTGTCGGCAGCTTTGATT
CGATAAGCAGCATCGCCTGTTTCAGGCTGTCTATGTGTGACTGTTGAGCTGTAACAAGTTGTCTCAGGTG
TTCAATTTCATGTTCTAGTTGCTTTGTTTTACTGGTTTCACCTGTTCTATTAGGTGTTACATGCTGTTCA
TCTGTTACATTGTCGATCTGTTCATGGTGAACAGCTTTAAATGCACCAAAAACTCGTAAAAGCTCTGATG
TATCTATCTTTTTTACACCGTTTTCATCTGTGCATATGGACAGTTTTCCCTTTGATATGTAACGGTGAAC
AGTTGTTCTACTTTTGTTTGTTAGTCTTGATGCTTCACTGATAGATACAAGAGCCATAAGAACCTCAGAT
CCTTCCGTATTTAGCCAGTATGTTCTCTAGTGTGGTTCGTTGTTTTTGCGTGAGCCATGAGAACGAACCA
TTGAGATCATACTTACTTTGCATGTCACTCAAAAATTTTGCCTCAAAACTGGTGAGCTGAATTTTTGCAG
TTAAAGCATCGTGTAGTGTTTTTCTTAGTCCGTTATGTAGGTAGGAATCTGATGTAATGGTTGTTGGTAT
TTTGTCACCATTCATTTTTATCTGGTTGTTCTCAAGTTCGGTTACGAGATCCATTTGTCTATCTAGTTCA
ACTTGGAAAATCAACGTATCAGTCGGGCGGCCTCGCTTATCAACCACCAATTTCATATTGCTGTAAGTGT
TTAAATCTTTACTTATTGGTTTCAAAACCCATTGGTTAAGCCTTTTAAACTCATGGTAGTTATTTTCAAG
CATTAACATGAACTTAAATTCATCAAGGCTAATCTCTATATTTGCCTTGTGAGTTTTCTTTTGTGTTAGT
TCTTTTAATAACCACTCATAAATCCTCATAGAGTATTTGTTTTCAAAAGACTTAACATGTTCCAGATTAT
ATTTTATGAATTTTTTTAACTGGAAAAGATAAGGCAATATCTCTTCACTAAAAACTAATTCTAATTTTTC
GCTTGAGAACTTGGCATAGTTTGTCCACTGGAAAATCTCAAAGCCTTTAACCAAAGGATTCCTGATTTCC
ACAGTTCTCGTCATCAGCTCTCTGGTTGCTTTAGCTAATACACCATAAGCATTTTCCCTACTGATGTTCA
TCATCTGAACGTATTGGTTATAAGTGAACGATACCGTCCGTTCTTTCCTTGTAGGGTTTTCAATCGTGGG
GTTGAGTAGTGCCACACAGCATAAAATTAGCTTGGTTTCATGCTCCGTTAAGTCATAGCGACTAATCGCT
AGTTCATTTGCTTTGAAAACAACTAATTCAGACATACATCTCAATTGGTCTAGGTGATTTTAATCACTAT
ACCAATTGAGATGGGCTAGTCAATGATAATTACTAGTCCTTTTCCTTTGAGTTGTGGGTATCTGTAAATT
CTGCTAGACCTTTGCTGGAAAACTTGTAAATTCTGCTAGACCCTCTGTAAATTCCGCTAGACCTTTGTGT
GTTTTTTTTGTTTATATTCAAGTGGTTATAATTTATAGAATAAAGAAAGAATAAAAAAAGATAAAAAGAA
TAGATCCCAGCCCTGTGTATAACTCACTACTTTAGTCAGTTCCGCAGTATTACAAAAGGATGTCGCAAAC
GCTGTTTGCTCCTCTACAAAACAGACCTTAAAACCCTAAAGGCTTAAGTAGCACCCTCGCAAGCTCGGGC
AAATCGCTGAATATTCCTTTTGTCTCCGACCATCAGGCACCTGAGTCGCTGTCTTTTTCGTGACATTCAG
TTCGCTGCGCTCACGGCTCTGGCAGTGAATGGGGGTAAATGGCACTACAGGCGCCTTTTATGGATTCATG
CAAGGAAACTACCCATAATACAAGAAAAGCCCGTCACGGGCTTCTCAGGGCGTTTTATGGCGGGTCTGCT
ATGTGGTGCTATCTGACTTTTTGCTGTTCAGCAGTTCCTGCCCTCTGATTTTCCAGTCTGACCACTTCGG
ATTATCCCGTGACAGGTCATTCAGACTGGCTAATGCACCCAGTAAGGCAGCGGTATCATCAACAGGCTTA
CCCGTCTTACTGTCGGGGATCGACGCTCTCCCTTATGCGACTCCTGCATTAGGAAGCAGCCCAGTAGTAG
GTTGAGGCCGTTGAGCACCGCCGCCGCAAGGAATGGTGCATGCAAGGAGATGGCGCCCAACAGTCCCCCG
GCCACGGGGCCTGCCACCATACCCACGCCGAAACAAGCGCTCATGAGCCCGAAGTGGCGAGCCCGATCTT
CCCCATCGGTGATGTCGGCGATATAGGCGCCAGCAACCGCACCTGTGGCGCCGGTGATGCCGCCGGGCAG
GATAGGTGAAGTAGGCCCACCCGCGAGCGGGTGTTCCTTCTTCACTGTCCCTTATTCGCACCTGGCGGTG
CTCAACGGGAATCCTGCTCTGCGAGGCTGGCCGGCGGCG
[125 nt withheld, positions 4660-4784]
AATCAATCTAAAGTATATATGAGTAAACTTGGTCTGACAGTTACCAATGCTTAATCAGTGAGGCACCTAT
CTCAGCGATCTGTCTATTTCGTTCATCCATAGTTGCCTGACTCCCCGTCGTGTAGATAACTACGATACGG
GAGGGCTTACCATCTGGCCCCAGTGCTGCAATGATACCGCGAGACCCACGCTCACCGGCTCCAGATTTAT
CAGCAATAAACCAGCCAGCCGGAAGGGCCGAGCGCAGAAGTGGTCCTGCAACTTTATCCGCCTCCATCCA
GTCTATTAATTGTTGCCGGGAAGCTAGAGTAAGTAGTTCGCCAGTTAATAGTTTGCGCAACGTTGTTGCC
ATTGCTGCAGGCATCGTGGTGTCACGCTCGTCGTTTGGTATGGCTTCATTCAGCTCCGGTTCCCAACGAT
CAAGGCGAGTTACATGATCCCCCATGTTGTGCAAAAAAGCGGTTAGCTCCTTCGGTCCTCCGATCGTTGT
CAGAAGTAAGTTGGCCGCAGTGTTATCACTCATGGTTATGGCAGCACTGCATAATTCTCTTACTGTCATG
CCATCCGTAAGATGCTTTTCTGTGACTGGTGAGTACTCAACCAAGTCATTCTGAGAATAGTGTATGCGGC
GACCGAGTTGCTCTTGCCCGGCGTCAACACGGGATAATACCGCGCCACATAGCAGAACTTTAAAAGTGCT
CATCATTGGAAAACGTTCTTCGGGGCGAAAACTCTCAAGGATCTTACCGCTGTTGAGATCCAGTTCGATG
TAACCCACTCGTGCACCCAACTGATCTTCAGCATCTTTTACTTTCACCAGCGTTTCTGGGTGAGCAAAAA
CAGGAAGGCAAAATGCCGCAAAAAAGGGAATAAGGGCGACACGGAAATGTTGAATACTCATACTCTTCCT
TTTTCAATATTATTGAAGCATTTATCAGGGTTATTGTCTCATGAGCGGATACATATTTGAATGTATTTAG
AAAAATAAACAAAAGAGTTTGTAGAAACGCAAAAAGGCCATCCGTCAGGATGGCCTTCTGCTTAATTTGA
TGCCTGGCAGTTTATGGCGGGCGTCCTGCCCGCCACCCTCCGGGCCGTTGCTTCGCAACGTTCAAATCCG
CTCCCGGCGGATTTGTCCTACTCAGGAGAGCGTTCACCGACAAACAACAGATAAAACGAAAGGCCCAGTC
TTTCGACTGAGCCTTTCGTTTTATTTGATGCCTGGCAGTTCCCTACTCTCGCATGGGGAGACCCCACACT
ACCATCGGCGCTACGGCGTTTCACTTCTGAGTTCGGCATGGGGTCAGGTGGGACCACCGCGCTACTGCCG
CCAGGCAAATTCTGTTTTATCAGACCGCTTCTGCGTTCTGATTTAATCTGTATCAGGCTGAAAATCTTCT
CTCATCCGCCAAAACAGCCAAGCTTGCATGCCTGCAGGTCGACTCTAGAGGATCCCCTAAAAATAATGAC
CGAGCTAGCTCTAACTGTGGGATGTGATAACGAGTCTTGCTATATGGTGTTTCAGCTTCGTAAATAAATG
AACTCTGCGCTCCATCCTTGTTGCGTACGGAAGCAAAGGACGAGAGATTAGGAAAATCGATTATTTTGGC
TCGTTGAAGATCCGATGCTTCAAACTCAATCACACGATCCGCCTTATTTATTTGCTTTGTTGTACTGTTA
ACCACCTTAGCTCGACTTAATAAAGGCAAATGAGTAAATCGAGTCCATTTCCGTTCTTGCATTGGATTAA
ACCAAACAAAAATACGCCACTCCTTATGACCCGAGTTACGGAATAAATGACCAATATGTACAACCTGCAC
ATTGTCATTAAATGTAGCTAGCCTAACCACTCACTCTTCCCCATAAACCATTTCCAAGAATCTTTGTGCT
TCCTCAGTTATCCGCTCTTTAGATAACGTTGCACTTCTTAATAATCGCCAGCGCCTAAGCTCAACATCTT
CCTGTTTAAGCTTAATAAAAGCTTGGCTAATCCGTCTAATTTGATAATCTTCCACACTCTCTGAGTAACG
CTTTAAGCAAAGCGCTACCAAAGGCAGTTTCTGTAGATTTTTTGCAAGAGAGGTTCCGTTAGGAGTTTGC
TTTAACAGCCAGCTCGATGTCGCTCTTGGGTGATCAAGGCTACTATCTAGACGCTTTATGATTCTTAATA
GTTGTCGTACAGCAATTCGATCTCTTTGGTTCCAATCAACTCTAGGGGCGGGTGCCAGACGCTCTTGTTG
ATGCTGTTGATTCCAGTGAACTAGCCAATCCCTGTCATGTCGGTAAAGCCAAGCGTATAGCACCCCACCC
TCTAAAGACTGTCTTGCCGCCTTAATTCCTTGGTATTTATGCACTAGTTGCTGCCAGTCTTTATGCTTAA
CAGATAAATCTTCAGAGTTAGGTTGCACAGACTGGCTAACAGGTCTTGTCGTTATAGAGTGCTCAGTAAG
AGCACTTGCCTGCTGTAGCGCTTCTATAACCGTTAGTTTTGGCAATAAGGCTTGCCACACAATACTATGC
TGTAAATAACTAAAGGCTTTTCTATGCTTACGGAATATACTTTTCAGCCAACACGTGTCCTTGTTCTCTG
CCAACTTTAAATCCAGTTTCTCTAGTGCCTCATCACTAAAAGTCTGCCTCACTCTCTCCGCCACCAAGTC
ATGACGAATGTGCTTGCTTTTGGTTAGCCCTAGATCCTGCGCTAAGCGCTGATAAAACAGCGTCCACTGC
TCAAGGCTTGGGGAAAGCTCTTGCGCTCGTGGAGCATCTAACAGAGGGGCTATATAAGCAGCTAGTGCTG
TTAATTGAGATAGGGAGTCTTTGGGGTAGTCTGAAAGCAGCTCAGTATGACCCAAAGCCCAAAATTGATG
TCGGTGATCATCTACAGCTCTATCAAAGAAGACTAAAGCACCGTGTTTTGGACAATATGGCAAAGCGGGC
AAATACCAATCTCGTTGCCAAAAGGCTTCCCCATACCTATTTAGCTGAAGAGCAACGCAATCAGGGCAGT
ATCTAAAGCGGTTATCGCTCTTAACTCTAGAAGCAGCGACTCCTAGCATTAAATGCACCGCACCTTGCGC
TTGGTACTCCATTAACCGAATAGCTTCGTCTCGGCGCTCCTTGCCTACAAACGGAGCATATAAAGGGAAT
AAGGTATGCTCATAAATAAGCTGCTGAACAGCGTAACGTCCTGTTTGATGTAGATGTCTTGCTATCACAC
CTAAATGCGAGGGCAGACCTAAGGTAGCGACCACCTTGCGGTTGCCATACACCTCATCCAACAGCTGCTT
AGGACTAACAATCCCTTGATAAACGCCTGCCCGTGCAATAGTGCTATAAATCAGCTCATTCGAGTACGGA
ACAGGAAAGTTTCTCATGGCTAACCTGCTTGTTTAAATAAGCTCGCCATATCCACTATTACCCCTTTCCC
TTTTAACCGTTCATGCATGGTTTTTTCAGGTTGGCGTTGTGAATAGATATAACGTAAATCCGTATCAGGC
AAGCTATCCCAGTCGCTGGGCTTGACTACCTTTATAGCCGAAACCTTTTTACTCTTGGAGGGCTTTTCTA
GTTCTGACACTACCGTTTCGCCTTCCATCAACCACTGCAAAACAAGAGGCAGTAACTTTTGTCTTGTCAT
CGTTGGATTCTGGCTAAACGCTTTTTTAATAGTGGGAATTAACAGGCTTGAATCGTAATCCTCTTTCAGC
ATCAGATATAAATGACGCTGATCTTCGGTATCTAACTCTTGAAGGGCTTTTTCTTCTGGTGTTTGTTCTT
GTATCGCTGCGATATCTAGCTGAAGTTGGATTAACCGTTTATCAATCTCGGGAACGACTAGATCAGAATA
ACGAGCAATGCGTTCTGGGATACCCGAGCGTAATGCCTCTAGCATGGGGTGCACAGGCTTTAACTCATCT
TGATACACTTGCCGCAATAAACCAGCGGTAATACGCTCATTGCCTAAAGCTAGCGCACGGAGCTGAGCGA
GTACAAAAAGTTTTACTACAATGTCCATCACTCCTTGGCTTAGCTCATACCACACATCACGGACCTCATC
CGATAACAGCGCATCTTTGCGTTGTAAAAGCTGTAATTGCCAAAGATTATCCGTAAAAGCGATCCACTCT
TGATTGGGCTTTCCACGTTGCGTTTGTTGTATAGGATCCCAGAATATAGCTCCAAACCCTGCCCCTCTAC
GTGCAGACCGCAAATCAGCCTCAAAAATCTCTCGTGCTTTAGGGGTACCAATCAACATCACTGGTACGCC
AATAATATTCACCATCGTCACAAAAAAGTTCAGCATCTCTTGAGATCCACCCGAACGAGAGCGGCTTAAA
TGCTGAATTTCATCAATAACCAACAACCCTAAAGCATGTGCATTGGCTATTTGCGACATCAAAGCCAACA
TGGTTTCTATACCATGACGTTTTAAGCCATAACGACGCTCATAGTTCGAGCCCAAGGCTCGATCCAACGC
TCTGAAAAAATTCAAGCAGATTTCTTTTAGCGAACCATTATGCGAGCAGTCTATTTTCAAATACACCACC
TGCTCTACATTGAGTTCACGATGGTAAATCACCTGAGGATACGTGGCTAGAATACGATGAAGAGAGGTCG
TCTTCCCACTACCAGAACAACCAATTAACAATAAGCTTTGTGCCGTAGATCGTGCCTCCTCAAAGCGAAA
TGTCTCCAACTCTCCCGTTTGAACACGCTCATAACCATTTTGTAAATGCTTTTGTAAATCTCCTGTTTTA
GGATTTCTGCCTACGTAGCCACCTCGAATCATGACCGAAATACGCTCACTTAGTAGCAAATGCGTACCTA
ATGGCTGAAAATAGTCATCTGGAATACGACAAATGGTATGAGCTCTGATAACACGGGACTTTTGCAAGTC
AGAGGAAGTAAGCTGTAAAGAGGATTTCAGTGATGCAGCACTATTCACTGACTCTTGTAATGGTGGTAAG
GCCTCGATAAAAGGATTATCACGATAAGCCTCTACCCCCGTATCACGATAAACTGCTTGAATCCGGGTAG
CACTCATGACTCATCCTTTTCTGGTGGATCCTGAAATAATTCAGGCACGTATGTGGGTAGGCTGTAATCT
TCTTGATCATCCGCTTCCACTGCGTTGAAAGGAATAACTTTAGCCTCATCACCTGAAGAGCTTGGCTTCA
AATGCTCCGCACGTTTTTTACGCTCCGAGGTCACGGCTTCTTTTTTATTAGTTTTAATCTGCTTAATGCG
TGTTGATTTGGGCTCAGTAGTACTGGGCGTTAACTTATTCGCTTTCTGAATGGTTTGCTGAATAAACGCC
TCAAGCTCCCTGCGTTTAGTTAACTCATCCTGCTTCGCATTGGCTTTATTGTGTTTTTCTTGTGCTTGTA
TATCCCAAACCTCCCAAAATGAGAGACCTTTAAACTGCCGACTACGTTCCGTCAGATTACAGCGCCAAAA
TACACGGCTGCCAACTTGCGGAAACAAATAAATCGTATCAACCAGCACTGGGTCATAAGCCGCTTCTAAA
TGTTGAGGTCTAGCTATATCAGTGCTCCGCTGCAACCAACCCTCACGCAGAATCTCTGACCCCGAGTAAT
ACAAACCCCACAAATTAACGCCAAATGAAGAAATAGAGACCTTTCGGCGAGGCAGTAACGCTACTCGCAA
CTGCTCTTGCTCCACAGCCCTTAAACTACCTGTACGATGCTGCATACCCCATTGCCATAGCTGGACAGGA
ATAGACGGTAAATCTGTAGGAAAATCAGCATCTCGATCGTATTTATCCATCACCAGATGGTTATTTCTGA
ATAAGATCGTACGCAAAATAATTTGTGTGAACTCAAATACCGACAGAGATGCATCTAACCTATAGTCTGT
TTCACCATGGCTTTTGATCCGACTGCCCTCTACAATGCCAGGTGCAAAGGACTTAAACTCGGCTTGTAGT
GTTCTAAAAGTGCTTTCCACTATGCCTTTAGCATCGCCACGTCTAGGTGGAGCACTTTCCACTCGCACAT
TAAAACTAGAAACTAAGGCTTCGACCTGATGACTCATTAATTCGCCACGGTCCGCTAGCAACACATCTGG
CAAACCTACACACGGCCAGTCTGAGCTACTAATCTCAATATCATGCTGGGCACAAATGGCCGTTTTGTCA
GAGCAAGCATTTACAAAAGCCTGCATCGCCACCACATAAGACGGATTTTCAAAGCCGATATAAAAGCCCG
TGATCATCCGACTAAACACATCAATCACAATGTAAAGCGTTGGTCTTCCTATGATTTTTTGGCGATCATG
ATGATCCACTAAATAAATATCAGCAATCGTGGCATCAATCTCATAACGACTCCCAGGGCCTAACGCCTGA
GAAGTGGCTGTACTACTTAAGGGTCGTACGTCTTTTTTATATACCCCTGCTTTAACTCTAGACTTTAAGC
GCTGAGCTTTAGGGTATTCTCGATCATAAAAATAACGAAACTGACGTAGTGTTGGGTAATCCTCTTGGGG
AATGCGAGGAAAATACTGAGCAAACAAGTCCACAAATCGTCTATAGGCAACGGTGGTCTTTGTACCTTTT
TGATTTAACAGGTGCTTTTCTATGGTCAACCTAAAAAGGCGTTCAATCTCGGGCGTTACCTTGGTTCCTT
CACCCTTACCATATTCTCTGGCTCGGCCAATCTTTGCTGTTCCTGTCGCTGAACGTCTTTCCCCTGGTGC
ACCGCTGTTTTTGTAGTCAGGAATTAATGCATTAGGCGTTTGACCACGCTGCCAGTAACGGCGTAACAAC
TTATAAACTGTAGCCTTAGTAACCTTATGTTCTTGGACCACATGCTCAACGAGTTCGCTTCTGACTTTAG
GGTCGAAACGATCCTTACTATTAATAATAGGAAGAATTTTTCGATAATCCTCCTCGCGCTTCTGGAAGCT
GACAGAATCTACAGACGGCTCTTCTAAATCAAGATGTACATAAGGGTCATCAGTTCTAACTAAGCGGCCT
TCATCTAAATACTGCATTAGCAACAACTCAGCCCTAGCTTGTGGAACTCCTTTATCAGCGCTTATTTGCA
TCCAGACAACTTGGCCATCCTCTATAGCCAAAATGCGATACGGATCATTATCAAATAGCACAACCTCATT
AATTTGCCACATAGCGCAACTCCTCCATATTCACTACTTGGCTAATACAGAGATCTGCACACTTATTTGC
CCTGAAAGACTTATAAATATTGAACTTAATAAAACCATTTGCGGTTAAGGCTCGTATCTCACTCAATGTT
TTGCCTAACTCCAAATCATAAGCAATATCAACCTGCTTACAGACATTGATAATGTTTTCATCTCCTTTTT
CTTGCAGGATATGGGCCAATGGGGATAGTTGTGCTAAAAGCTCCGCAGAAACTTCTTCTGTTTTCACTGA
ATAAAGCCATTCAATATTTTCTTTTACTACGGGATTTATTTCTTTATCAGTAAAAATGAACCAAGGAATT
TGCTTTTGCTGCCAATAGCGACGCTCTAGTTCTAGTTTTTCTAAGGTACGCTCGTCTTGTAAGGCTGCTG
CAGGTTTGACTTGAATAGCAAACTGCTCAAAAGGACCATCTTTGCAGTCCACTAAAAAATCAGTAGACAT
AACCTGATCTACACCACGAATAACAGGATGCTTAATACCACTATCTATTGCAATCTGCCTGGTATCACTA
GGTAATAAGGGGAACTGCTCGCGTATATCTAGCACGCTGCTCTCCCACTCAAGACTGAGAAAAACAGCAA
GCTCTAAGTCAGATAGCAAATGATGGACTCGTCCCGTCTTATGAGAATAAATACGGTGGGAACGACCTGA
AGAAGGAACTTCTTGTACTGTTAGCCATGGAATATAGTCTTTACCATGCCCTTGGCCACGCCCCTCTTTA
ATACGACGGGCAATTTGCACTTCAGAAAATGAAGAGTTTGCTTTAGCCATAACAAAAGTCCAGTATGCTT
TTTCACAGCATAACTGGACTGATTTCAGTTTACAACTATTCTGTCTAGTTTAAGACTTGGGTACCGAGCT
CGAATTCGCTAGCCCAAAAAAACGGGTATGGAGAAACAGTAGAGAGTTGCGATAAAAAGCGTCAGGTAGG
ATCCGCTAATCTTATGGATAAAAATGCTATGGCATAGCAAAGTGTGACGCCGTGCAAATAATCAATGTGG
ACTTTTCTGCCGTGATTATAGACACTTTTGTTACGCGTTTTTGTCATGGCTTTGGTCCCGCTTTGTTACA
GAATGCTTTTAATAAGCGGGGTTACCGGTTTGGTTAGCGAGAAGAGCCAGTAAAAGACGCAGTGACGGCA
ATGTCTGATGCAATATGGACAATTGGTTTCTTCTCTGAATGGCGGGAGTATGAAAAGTATGGCTGAAGCG
CAAAATGATCCCCTGCTGCCGGGATACTCGTTTAATGCCCATCTGGTGGCGGGTTTAACGCCGATTGAGG
CCAACGGTTATCTCGATTTTTTTATCGACCGACCGCTGGGAATGAAAGGTTATATTCTCAATCTCACCAT
TCGCGGTCAGGGGGTGGTGAAAAATCAGGGACGAGAATTTGTTTGCCGACCGGGTGATATTTTGCTGTTC
CCGCCAGGAGAGATTCATCACTACGGTCGTCATCCGGAGGCTCGCGAATGGTATCACCAGTGGGTTTACT
TTCGTCCGCGCGCCTACTGGCATGAATGGCTTAACTGGCCGTCAATATTTGCCAATACGGGGTTCTTTCG
CCCGGATGAAGCGCACCAGCCGCATTTCAGCGACCTGTTTGGGCAAATCATTAACGCCGGGCAAGGGGAA
GGGCGCTATTCGGAGCTGCTGGCGATAAATCTGCTTGAGCAATTGTTACTGCGGCGCATGGAAGCGATTA
ACGAGTCGCTCCATCCACCGATGGATAATCGGGTACGCGAGGCTTGTCAGTACATCAGCGATCACCTGGC
AGACAGCAATTTTGATATCGCCAGCGTCGCACAGCATGTTTGCTTGTCGCCGTCGCGTCTGTCACATCTT
TTCCGCCAGCAGTTAGGGATTAGCGTCTTAAGCTGGCGCGAGGACCAACGTATCAGCCAGGCGAAGCTGC
TTTTGAGCACCACCCGGATGCCTATCGCCACCGTCGGTCGCAATGTTGGTTTTGACGATCAACTCTATTT
CTCGCGGGTATTTAAAAAATGCACCGGGGCCAGCCCGAGCGAGTTCCGTGCCGGTTGTGAAGAAAAAGTG
AATGATGTAGCCGTCAAGTTGTCATAATTGGTAACGAATCAGACAATTGACGGCTTGACGGAGTAGCATA
GGGTTTGCAGAATCCCTGCTTCGTCCATTTGACAGGCACATTATGCATCGATGATAAGCTGTCAAACATG
AGCAGATCCTCTACGCCGGACGCATCGTGGCCTGTGGGCGGACAATAAAGTCTTAAACTGAACAAAATAG
ATCTAAACTATGACAATAAAGTCTTAAACTAGACAGAATAGTTGTAAACTGAAATCAGTCCAGTTATGCT
GTGAAAAAGCATACTGGACTTTTGTTATGGCTAAAGCAAACTCTTCATTTTCTGAAGTGCAAATTGCCCG
TCGTATTAAAGAGGGGCGTGGGGTCGACGCGGCCGTGGCGCGCCTCCTAGGTGCTCGAGTGGCGGCCGCT
ATTGACCCATAAACTGCCAGGAATTGGGGATCGGATTCGAGCTCTCAGCGATCGGCTCGTTGCCCTGCGC
CGCTCCAAAGCCCGCGACGCAGCGCCGGCAGGCAGAGCAAGTAGAGGGCAGCGCCTGCAATCCATGCCCA
CCCGTTCCACGTTGTTATAGAAGCCGCATAGATCGCCGTGAAGAGGAGGGGTCCGACGATCGAGGTCAGG
CTGGTGAGCGCCGCCAGTGAGCCTTGCAGCTGCCCCTGACGTTCCTCATCCACCTGCCTGGACAACATTG
CTTGCAGCGCCGGCATTCCGATGCCACCCGAAGCAAGCAGGACCATGATCGGGAACGCCATCCATCCCCG
TGTCGCGAAGGCAAGCAGGATGTAGCCTGTGCCGTCGGCAATCATTCCGAGCATGAGTGCCCGCCTTTCG
CCGAGCCGGGCGGCTACAGGGCCGGTGATCATTGCCTGGGCGAGTGAATGCAGAATGCCAAATGCGGCAA
GCGAAATGCCGATCGTGGTCGCGTCCCAGTGAAAGCGATCCTCGCCGAAAATGACCCAAAGCGCGGCCGG
CACCTGTCCGACAAGTTGCATGATGAAGAAGACCGCCATCAGGGCGGCGACGACGGTCATGCCCCGGGCC
CACCGGAACGAAGCGAGCGGGTTGAGAGCCTCCCGGCGTAACGGCCGGCGTTCGCCTTTGTGCGACTCCG
GCAAAAGGAAACAGCCCGTCAGGAAATTGAGGCCGTTCAAGGCTGCCGCGGCGAAGAACGGAGCGTGGGG
GGAGAAACCGCCCATCAGCCCACCGAGCACAGGTCCCGCGACCATCCCGAACCCGAAACAGGCGCTCATG
AAGCCGAAGTGCCGCGCGCGCTCATCGCCATCAGTGATATCGGCAATATAAGCGCCGGCTACCGCCCCAG
TCGCCCCGGTGATGCCGGCCACGATCCGCCCGATATAGAGAACCCAAAGGAAAGGCGCTGTCGCCATGAT
GGCGTAGTCGACAGTGGCGCCGGCCAGCGAGACGAGCAAGATTGGCCGCCGCCCGAAACGATCCGACAGC
GCGCCCAGCACAGGTGCGCAGGCAAATTGCACCAACGCATACAGCGCCAGCAGAATGCCATAGTGGGCGG
TGACGTCGTTCGAGTGAACCAGATCGCGCAGGAGGCCCGGCAGCACCGGCATAATCAGGCCGATGCCGAC
AGCGTCGAGCGCGACAGTGCTCAGAATTACGATCAGGGGTATGTTGGGTTTCACGTCTGGCCTCCGGACC
AGCCTCCGCTGGTCCGATTGAACGCGCGGATTCTTTATCACTGATAAGTTGGTGGACATATTATGTTTAT
CAGTGATAAAGTGTCAAGCATGACAAAGTTGCAGCCGAATACAGTGATCCGTGCCGCCCTGGACCTGTTG
AACGAGGTCGGCGTAGACGGTCTGACGACACGCAAACTGGCGGAACGGTTGGGGGTTCAGCAGCCGGCGC
TTTACTGGCACTTCAGGAACAAGCGGGCGCTGCTCGACGCACTGGCCGAAGCCATGCTGGCGGAGAATCA
TACGCATTCGGTGCCGAGAGCCGACGACGACTGGCGCTCATTTCTGATCGGGAATGCCCGCAGCTTCAGG
CAGGCGCTGCTCGCCTACCGCGATGGCGCGCGCATCCATGCCGGCACGCGACCGGGCGCACCGCAGATGG
AAACGGCCGACGCGCAGCTTCGCTTCCTCTGCGAGGCGGGTTTTTCGGCCGGGGACGCCGTCAATGCGCT
GATGACAATCAGCTACTTCACTGTTGGGGCCGTGCTTGAGGAGCAGGCCGGCGACAGCGATGCCGGCGAG
CGCGGCGGCACCGTTGAACAGGCTCCGCTCTCGCCGCTGTTGCGGGCCGCGATAGACGCCTTCGACGAAG
CCGGTCCGGACGCAGCGTTCGAGCAGGGACTCGCGGTGATTGTCGATGGATTGGCGAAAAGGAGGCTCGT
TGTCAGGAACGTTGAAGGACCGAGAAAGGGTGCTAAGAAACCATTATTATCATGAAGCTCGCACGCTGCC
GCAAGCACTCAGGGCGCAAGGGCTGCTAAAGGAAGCGGAACACGTAGAAAGCCAGTCCGCAGAAACGGTG
CTGACCCCGGATGAATGTCAGCTACTGGGCTATCTGGACAATGGAAAACGCAAGCGCAAAGAGAAAGCAG
GTAGCTTGCAGTGGGC
Features (pLannotate 1.2.2; 30 found; start..end, strand, type, name):
    191..907     +  CDS            SYFP2: SYFP2 is a basic (constitutively fluorescent) yellow fluorescent protein published in 2006, derived from Aequorea victoria. It is reported to be a very rapidly-maturing monomer with moderate acid sensitivity.
    928..1022    +  terminator     lambda t0 terminator: transcription terminator from phage lambda
   1037..1065    +  promoter       cat promoter (fragment): promoter of the E. coli cat gene encoding chloramphenicol acetyltransferase
   1066..1722    +  CDS            cat: CAT_ECOLX - Experimental evidence at protein level: Swiss-Prot protein existence level 1. This enzyme is an effector of chloramphenicol resistance in bacteria. From Escherichia coli. This protein is used as a marker in many commonly used cloning vectors, such as pACYC184.
   1790..1876    +  terminator     rrnB T1 terminator: Escherichia coli rrnB; transcription terminator T1 from the E. coli rrnB gene
   1987..2152    -  mobile_element Tn7L: mini-Tn7 element (left end of the Tn7 transposon) Tn7
   2585..3535    -  CDS            Rep101(Ts): temperature-sensitive version of the RepA protein needed for replication with the pSC101 origin (Armstrong et al., 1984); rep101 encoding an A56V mutation
   3583..3805    -  rep_origin     pSC101 ori: low-copy replication origin that requires the Rep101 protein
   4290..4542    -  CDS            TcR (fragment): tetracycline efflux protein; tet; confers resistance to tetracycline
   4545..4654    +  oriT           oriT: incP origin of transfer
   4655..4783    -  rep_origin     f1 ori (fragment) (sequence partly withheld): f1 bacteriophage origin of replication; arrow indicates direction of (+) strand synthesis
   4825..5685    -  CDS            AmpR: β-lactamase; bla; confers resistance to ampicillin, carbenicillin, and related antibiotics
   5686..5777    -  promoter       AmpR promoter: bla
   5796..5823    -  terminator     rrnB T2 terminator: transcription terminator T2 from the E. coli rrnB gene
   5915..6001    -  terminator     rrnB T1 terminator: Escherichia coli rrnB; transcription terminator T1 from the E. coli rrnB gene
   6003..6118    -  ncRNA          5S rRNA: Accession: RF00001 - 5S ribosomal RNA
   6204..6241    -  misc_feature   MCS (fragment): pUC18/19 multiple cloning site
   6242..6631    -  CDS            tnsE (fragment): TNSE_ECOLX - Experimental evidence at protein level: Swiss-Prot protein existence level 1. TnsABC + TnsD promote high-frequency insertion of Tn7 into a specific target site known as att-Tn7 whereas TnsABC + TnsE promote low-frequency insertion into many different sites. From Escherichia coli.
   6638..8161    -  CDS            tnsD: TNSD_ECOLX - Protein predicted: Swiss-Prot protein existence level 4. TnsABC + TnsD promote high-frequency insertion of Tn7 into a specific target site known as att-Tn7 whereas TnsABC + TnsE promote low-frequency insertion into many different sites. From Escherichia coli.
   8167..9831    -  CDS            tnsC: TNSC_ECOLX - Experimental evidence at protein level: Swiss-Prot protein existence level 1. TnsABC + TnsD promote high-frequency insertion of Tn7 into a specific target site known as att-Tn7 whereas TnsABC + TnsE promote low-frequency insertion into many different sites. From Escherichia coli.
   9831..11936   -  CDS            tnsB: TNSB_ECOLX - Experimental evidence at protein level: Swiss-Prot protein existence level 1. Sequence-specific, DNA-binding protein required for Tn7 transposition. Recognizes sequences necessary for recombination at both left and right ends of Tn7 and, together with TnsA, forms the transposase. TnsB executes the 5'-DNA strand breakage and joining reactions. From Escherichia coli.
  11926..12744   -  CDS            tnsA: TNSA_ECOLX - Experimental evidence at protein level: Swiss-Prot protein existence level 1. Required for Tn7 transposition. Forms the transposase, together with TnsB. TnsA executes the 5'-DNA strand breakage reaction. TnsABC and TnsD promote high-frequency insertion of Tn7 into a specific target site known as ATT-Tn7 whereas TnsABC and TnsD promote low- frequency insertion into many different sites. From Escherichia coli.
  12823..12841   -  misc_feature   MCS (fragment): pUC18/19 multiple cloning site
  12862..13146   -  promoter       araBAD promoter: araBAD; promoter of the L-arabinose operon of E. coli; the araC regulatory gene is transcribed in the opposite direction (Guzman et al., 1995)
  13173..14051   +  CDS            araC: L-arabinose regulatory protein; araC
  14141..14159   -  promoter       tet promoter (fragment): E. coli promoter for tetracycline efflux protein gene
  14197..14395   -  mobile_element Tn7R (fragment): mini-Tn7 element (right end of the Tn7 transposon) Tn7
  14489..15688   -  CDS            TcR: tetracycline efflux protein; tetA; confers resistance to tetracycline
  15794..16436   +  CDS            TetR (fragment): tetracycline resistance regulatory protein; tetR
  16458..154     +  CDS            tnpA (fragment) (across the origin): TN5P_ECOLX - Also known as tnp. Experimental evidence at protein level: Swiss-Prot protein existence level 1. Mediates transposition of transposon Tn5 by a 'cut and paste' mechanism. First, the monomeric transposase binds the 19 bp inverted DNA repeats flanking the transposon. Then, dimerization of the DNA- bound transposase creates a synaptic DNA complex. After nicking of the first DNA strand, excision of the transposon proceeds through a series of intermediates. The transposase then mediates the insertion of the transposon at a new site by strand transfer. The activity of the wild- type tran
