[The description below was written by a language model from this plasmid's Addgene catalogue record and pLannotate feature annotations shown in this document.]
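Description:
pMRE-Tn7-163 is a 16.6 kb miniTn7 delivery plasmid built on the pGRG36 backbone, designed to place a constitutively expressed yellow fluorescent protein gene into bacterial chromosomes. It replicates from the low-copy pSC101 origin using the temperature-sensitive Rep101 protein, so it is maintained only at permissive temperature and can be lost from recipients afterwards. Ampicillin resistance (bla) on the backbone selects for the plasmid in the E. coli donor. An incP oriT allows conjugative transfer from a mobilising strain such as the S17-1 lambda pir host listed in the record. A fragment of the f1 origin and a partial tetracycline resistance gene also remain in the backbone.

The transposable segment lies between the Tn7R and Tn7L ends. It carries the sYFP2 coding sequence, a fast-maturing monomeric Aequorea-derived yellow fluorescent protein, followed by the lambda t0 terminator. It also carries a cat chloramphenicol resistance gene with an rrnB T1 terminator, and a tetA/tetR tetracycline resistance module. These match the chloramphenicol and tetracycline markers listed for selecting insertion recipients. The feature table does not annotate the promoter driving sYFP2. The catalogue notes derivation from a plasmid named pMREtn5-Ptuf-sYFP2, which suggests a tuf promoter, and a short Tn5 transposase fragment just upstream of sYFP2 is probably a remnant of that source.

Outside the transposon ends, tnsA, tnsB, tnsC and tnsD (plus a truncated tnsE) sit downstream of the araBAD promoter, with araC alongside. TnsABC together with TnsD directs high-frequency, site-specific insertion at the chromosomal attTn7 site. The result is a stable single-copy fluorescent tag. The plasmid belongs to a toolbox of fluorescent protein constructs for labelling diverse bacteria.
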