Addgene plasmid #118575: pMRE-Tn7-163
Purpose: miniTn7 plasmid to deliver constitutively expressed fluorescent protein genes in bacteria
Depositing lab: Mitja Remus-Emsermann. Depositing organization: University of Canterbury. Publication: Chromatic Bacteria - A Broad Host-Range Plasmid and Chromosomal Insertion Toolbox for Fluorescent Protein Expression in Bacteria. Schlechter RO, Jun H, Bernach M, Oso S, Boyd E, Munoz-Lintz DA, Dobson RCJ, Remus DM, Remus-Emsermann MNP. Front Microbiol. 2018 Dec 12;9:3052. doi: 10.3389/fmicb.2018.03052. eCollection 2018. PubMed 30631309.
Backbone
  Vector backbone: pGRG36
  Vector type: Bacterial Expression ; miniTn7 delivery vector
  Selectable markers: Chloramphenicol/ Tetracycline
Growth in bacteria
  Bacterial resistance: Ampicillin, 100 μg/mL
  Growth temperature: 30°C
  Growth strain: E. coli S17-1 lambda pir
  Copy number: Low Copy
Gene/Insert
  Gene/Insert name: sYFP2
  Species: Synthetic
  Cloning method: Restriction Enzyme; 5′ cloning site Unknown (unknown if destroyed)
Resource information
  A portion of this plasmid was derived from a plasmid made by: pMREtn5-Ptuf-sYFP2
Terms and licenses: Academic/Nonprofit Terms; Industry Terms: Not Available to Industry
Depositor comments: Please visit https://www.biorxiv.org/content/early/2018/09/07/402172 for bioRxiv preprint.
How to cite: pMRE-Tn7-163 was a gift from Mitja Remus-Emsermann (Addgene plasmid # 118575 ; http://n2t.net/addgene:118575 ; RRID:Addgene_118575)
